Addgene plasmid #140025: pLARRY-EGFP
Purpose: Lentiviral backbone for cloning expressed barcodes in the 3'UTR of the EGFP mRNA
Depositing lab: Fernando Camargo. Depositing organization: Boston Children's Hospital. Publication: Lineage tracing on transcriptional landscapes links state to fate during differentiation. Weinreb C, Rodriguez-Fraticelli A, Camargo FD, Klein AM. Science. 2020 Jan 23. pii: science.aaw3381. doi: 10.1126/science.aaw3381. PubMed 31974159.
Backbone
  Vector backbone: pLV
  Backbone size w/o insert (bp): 7712
  Total vector size (bp): 8432
  Modifications to backbone: Inverted cassette (EF1a promoter - unidirectional polyA)
  Vector type: Lentiviral
  Selectable markers: EGFP
Growth in bacteria
  Bacterial resistance: Ampicillin, 100 μg/mL
  Growth temperature: 30°C
  Growth strain: NEB Stable
  Copy number: High Copy
Gene/Insert
  Gene/Insert name: EGFP (alt name: enhanced green fluorescent protein)
  Species: Aequorea victoria
  GenBank ID: U55762.1
  Promoter: EF1alpha
  Cloning method: Gateway Cloning
  Sequencing primers: 5′ cattctcaagcctcagacagtggtt; 3′ gaaggcacaggtcgacaccagt
Terms and licenses: Academic/Nonprofit Terms; Industry Terms: Not Available to Industry
How to cite: pLARRY-EGFP was a gift from Fernando Camargo (Addgene plasmid # 140025 ; http://n2t.net/addgene:140025 ; RRID:Addgene_140025)
