[The description below was written by a language model from this plasmid's Addgene catalogue record and pLannotate feature annotations shown in this document.]
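Description:
pLARRY-EGFP is a third-generation-style, self-inactivating HIV-1 lentiviral transfer plasmid built on a pLV backbone and intended as the parent vector for cloning libraries of expressed DNA barcodes into the 3' UTR of an EGFP transcript. It is maintained in E. coli through a high-copy ColE1/pUC origin with ampicillin resistance (AmpR); an f1 origin, an SV40 origin and lac/T7/T3 promoter remnants are also carried in the backbone. The viral genome is transcribed from an RSV promoter fused to a truncated 5' LTR and contains the Ψ packaging signal with a gag fragment, the RRE for Rev-dependent nuclear export, the cPPT/CTS, a WPRE and a ΔU3 3' LTR followed by an SV40 polyadenylation signal.

The payload is an EF-1α promoter (core promoter plus intron A sequences) driving EGFP and terminated by a bGH poly(A) signal. This cassette, assembled by Gateway cloning and flanked by attB sites, lies on the opposite strand to the viral genome. The record describes this as an inverted cassette with a unidirectional polyA. In that orientation, the internal poly(A) signal should not be read during production of the full-length genomic RNA, while the integrated provirus still yields a defined, polyadenylated EGFP mRNA. In this arrangement the WPRE lies outside the EGFP transcript. Barcodes placed between the EGFP stop codon and the poly(A) signal are therefore transcribed and can be captured in polyA-based single-cell RNA sequencing, allowing clonal lineage to be read alongside transcriptional state. EGFP serves as the only marker for transduced cells, as there is no mammalian drug selection. The sequenced record is slightly shorter (8,392 nt) than the catalogued total size.
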