Features (pLannotate 1.2.2; 31 found; start..end, strand, type, name):
      1..227     +  promoter       RSV promoter: Rous sarcoma virus enhancer/promoter
    228..408     +  LTR            5' LTR (truncated): truncated 5' long terminal repeat (LTR) from HIV-1
    455..580     +  misc_feature   HIV-1 Ψ: packaging signal of human immunodeficiency virus type 1
    564..927     +  CDS            HIV-1 gag (fragment): gag protein from human immunodeficiency virus 1; gag
   1073..1306    +  misc_feature   RRE: The Rev response element (RRE) of HIV-1 allows for Rev-dependent mRNA export from the nucleus to the cytoplasm.
   1683..1783    +  CDS            Rev (fragment): human immunodeficiency virus 1 (HIV-1) Rev protein; rev; enhances nuclear export of unspliced and incompletely spliced viral mRNAs
   1801..1918    +  misc_feature   cPPT/CTS: central polypurine tract and central termination sequence of HIV-1
   1936..1956    +  protein_bind   attB4: mutant version of attB; core recombination site for the Gateway® BP reaction BP Clonase™
   1957..2181    -  polyA_signal   bGH poly(A) signal: bovine growth hormone polyadenylation signal
   2264..2983    -  CDS            EGFP: the original enhanced GFP (Yang et al., 1996) mammalian codon-optimized
   2990..3010    +  protein_bind   attB1: mutant version of attB; core recombination site for the Gateway® BP reaction BP Clonase™
   3023..3226    -  intron         EF-1α intron A: truncated intron upstream of the start codon of human EF-1α
   3852..3961    -  intron         EF-1α intron A (fragment): intron upstream of the start codon of human EF-1α
   3962..4173    -  promoter       EF-1α core promoter: core promoter for human elongation factor EF-1α
   4193..4217    -  protein_bind   attB2: mutant version of attB; recombination site for the Gateway® BP reaction BP Clonase™
   4235..4823    +  misc_feature   WPRE: woodchuck hepatitis virus posttranscriptional regulatory element
   4890..4909    +  misc_feature   cPPT/CTS (fragment): central polypurine tract and central termination sequence of HIV-1
   4911..5144    +  LTR            3' LTR (ΔU3): self-inactivating 3' long terminal repeat (LTR) from HIV-1
   5216..5337    +  polyA_signal   SV40 poly(A) signal: SV40 polyadenylation signal
   5377..5512    +  rep_origin     SV40 ori: SV40 origin of replication
   5533..5551    -  promoter       T7 promoter: promoter for bacteriophage T7 RNA polymerase
   5559..5714    +  CDS            lacZα (fragment): LacZα fragment of β-galactosidase; lacZ fragment
   5719..6147    +  rep_origin     f1 ori (sequence partly withheld): f1 bacteriophage origin of replication; arrow indicates direction of (+) strand synthesis
   6200..6304    +  promoter       AmpR promoter: bla
   6305..7165    +  CDS            AmpR: β-lactamase; bla; confers resistance to ampicillin, carbenicillin, and related antibiotics
   7336..7924    +  rep_origin     ori: high-copy-number ColE1/pMB1/pBR322/pUC origin of replication
   8107..8199    +  CDS            lacI (fragment): lac repressor; lacI; The lac repressor binds to the lac operator to inhibit transcription in E. coli. This inhibition can be relieved by adding lactose or isopropyl-β-D-thiogalactopyranoside (IPTG).
   8212..8233    +  protein_bind   CAP binding site: CAP binding activates transcription in the presence of cAMP. E. coli catabolite activator protein
   8248..8278    +  promoter       lac promoter: promoter for the E. coli lac operon
   8286..8302    +  protein_bind   lac operator: The lac repressor binds to the lac operator to inhibit transcription in E. coli. This inhibition can be relieved by adding lactose or isopropyl-β-D-thiogalactopyranoside (IPTG). lac repressor encoded by lacI
   8347..8365    +  promoter       T3 promoter: promoter for bacteriophage T3 RNA polymerase
>Addgene plasmid #140025 | pLARRY-EGFP | addgene full sequence | sequence record 292296 | Addgene NGS Result
TGTAGTCTTATGCAATACTCTTGTAGTCTTGCAACATGGTAACGATGAGTTAGCAACATGCCTTACAAGG
AGAGAAAAAGCACCGTGCATGCCGATTGGTGGAAGTAAGGTGGTACGATCGTGCCTTATTAGGAAGGCAA
CAGACGGGTCTGACATGGATTGGACGAACCACTGAATTGCCGCATTGCAGAGATATTGTATTTAAGTGCC
TAGCTCGATACATAAACGGGTCTCTCTGGTTAGACCAGATCTGAGCCTGGGAGCTCTCTGGCTAACTAGG
GAACCCACTGCTTAAGCCTCAATAAAGCTTGCCTTGAGTGCTTCAAGTAGTGTGTGCCCGTCTGTTGTGT
GACTCTGGTAACTAGAGATCCCTCAGACCCTTTTAGTCAGTGTGGAAAATCTCTAGCAGTGGCGCCCGAA
CAGGGACTTGAAAGCGAAAGGGAAACCAGAGGAGCTCTCTCGACGCAGGACTCGGCTTGCTGAAGCGCGC
ACGGCAAGAGGCGAGGGGCGGCGACTGGTGAGTACGCCAAAAATTTTGACTAGCGGAGGCTAGAAGGAGA
GAGATGGGTGCGAGAGCGTCAGTATTAAGCGGGGGAGAATTAGATCGCGATGGGAAAAAATTCGGTTAAG
GCCAGGGGGAAAGAAAAAATATAAATTAAAACATATAGTATGGGCAAGCAGGGAGCTAGAACGATTCGCA
GTTAATCCTGGCCTGTTAGAAACATCAGAAGGCTGTAGACAAATACTGGGACAGCTACAACCATCCCTTC
AGACAGGATCAGAAGAACTTAGATCATTATATAATACAGTAGCAACCCTCTATTGTGTGCATCAAAGGAT
AGAGATAAAAGACACCAAGGAAGCTTTAGACAAGATAGAGGAAGAGCAAAACAAAAGTAAGACCACCGCA
CAGCAAGCGGCCGCTGATCTTCAGACCTGGAGGAGGAGATATGAGGGACAATTGGAGAAGTGAATTATAT
AAATATAAAGTAGTAAAAATTGAACCATTAGGAGTAGCACCCACCAAGGCAAAGAGAAGAGTGGTGCAGA
GAGAAAAAAGAGCAGTGGGAATAGGAGCTTTGTTCCTTGGGTTCTTGGGAGCAGCAGGAAGCACTATGGG
CGCAGCGTCAATGACGCTGACGGTACAGGCCAGACAATTATTGTCTGGTATAGTGCAGCAGCAGAACAAT
TTGCTGAGGGCTATTGAGGCGCAACAGCATCTGTTGCAACTCACAGTCTGGGGCATCAAGCAGCTCCAGG
CAAGAATCCTGGCTGTGGAAAGATACCTAAAGGATCAACAGCTCCTGGGGATTTGGGGTTGCTCTGGAAA
ACTCATTTGCACCACTGCTGTGCCTTGGAATGCTAGTTGGAGTAATAAATCTCTGGAACAGATTTGGAAT
CACACGACCTGGATGGAGTGGGACAGAGAAATTAACAATTACACAAGCTTAATACACTCCTTAATTGAAG
AATCGCAAAACCAGCAAGAAAAGAATGAACAAGAATTATTGGAATTAGATAAATGGGCAAGTTTGTGGAA
TTGGTTTAACATAACAAATTGGCTGTGGTATATAAAATTATTCATAATGATAGTAGGAGGCTTGGTAGGT
TTAAGAATAGTTTTTGCTGTACTTTCTATAGTGAATAGAGTTAGGCAGGGATATTCACCATTATCGTTTC
AGACCCACCTCCCAACCCCGAGGGGACCCGACAGGCCCGAAGGAATAGAAGAAGAAGGTGGAGAGAGAGA
CAGAGACAGATCCATTCGATTAGTGAACGGATCTCGACGGTATCGCTAGCTTTTAAAAGAAAAGGGGGGA
TTGGGGGGTACAGTGCAGGGGAAAGAATAGTAGACATAATAGCAACAGACATACAAACTAAAGAATTACA
AAAACAAATTACAAAAATTCAAAATTTTACTAGTGATTATCGGATCAACTTTGTATAGAAAAGTTGCCAT
AGAGCCCACCGCATCCCCAGCATGCCTGCTATTGTCTTCCCAATCCTCCCCCTTGCTGTCCTGCCCCACC
CCACCCCCCAGAATAGAATGACACCTACTCAGACAATGCGATGCAATTTCCTCATTTTATTAGGAAAGGA
CAGTGGGAGTGGCACCTTCCAGGGTCAAGGAAGGCACGGGGGAGGGGCAAACAACAGATGGCTGGCAACT
AGAAGGCACAGGTCGACACCAGTCTCATTCAGCCACGGTGGCGATATCGGATCCTCTAGACATATGGTCT
CTCCTAGCAACGGTTACTCTTCGTTACTTGTACAGCTCGTCCATGCCGAGAGTGATCCCGGCGGCGGTCA
CGAACTCCAGCAGGACCATGTGATCGCGCTTCTCGTTGGGGTCTTTGCTCAGGGCGGACTGGGTGCTCAG
GTAGTGGTTGTCGGGCAGCAGCACGGGGCCGTCGCCGATGGGGGTGTTCTGCTGGTAGTGGTCGGCGAGC
TGCACGCTGCCGTCCTCGATGTTGTGGCGGATCTTGAAGTTCACCTTGATGCCGTTCTTCTGCTTGTCGG
CCATGATATAGACGTTGTGGCTGTTGTAGTTGTACTCCAGCTTGTGCCCCAGGATGTTGCCGTCCTCCTT
GAAGTCGATGCCCTTCAGCTCGATGCGGTTCACCAGGGTGTCGCCCTCGAACTTCACCTCGGCGCGGGTC
TTGTAGTTGCCGTCGTCCTTGAAGAAGATGGTGCGCTCCTGGACGTAGCCTTCGGGCATGGCGGACTTGA
AGAAGTCGTGCTGCTTCATGTGGTCGGGGTAGCGGCTGAAGCACTGCACGCCGTAGGTCAGGGTGGTCAC
GAGGGTGGGCCAGGGCACGGGCAGCTTGCCGGTGGTGCAGATGAACTTCAGGGTCAGCTTGCCGTAGGTG
GCATCGCCCTCGCCCTCGCCGGACACGCTGAACTTGTGGCCGTTTACGTCGCCGTCCAGCTCGACCAGGA
TGGGCACCACCCCGGTGAACAGCTCCTCGCCCTTGCTCACCATGGTGGCCAAGTTTGTACAAAAAAGCAG
GCTTCACGACACCTGAAATGGAAGAAAAAAACTTTGAACCACTGTCTGAGGCTTGAGAATGAACCAAGAT
CCAAACTCAAAAAGGGCAAATTCCAAGGAGAATTACATCAAGTGCCAAGCTGGCCTAACTTCAGTCTCCA
CCCACTCAGTGTGGGGAAACTCCATCGCATAAAACCCCTCCCCCCAACCTAAAGACGACGTACTCCAAAA
GCTCGAGAACTAATCGAGGTGCCTGGACGGCGCCCGGTACTCCGTGGAGTCACATGAAGCGACGGCTGAG
GACGGAAAGGCCCTTTTCCTTTGTGTGGGTGACTCACCCGCCCGCTCTCCCGAGCGCCGCGTCCTCCATT
TTGAGCTCCCTGCAGCAGGGCCGGGAAGCGGCCATCTTTCCGCTCACGCAACTGGTGCCGACCGGGCCAG
CCTTGCCGCCCAGGGCGGGGCGATACACGGCGGCGCGAGACCAGGCACCAGAGCAGGCCGGCCAGCTTGA
GACTACCCCCGTCCGATTCTCGGTGGCCGCGCTCGCAGGCCCCGCCTCGCCGAACATGTGCGCTGGGACG
CACGGGCCCCGTCGCCGCCCGCGGCCCCAAAAACCGAAATACCAGTGTGCAGATCTTGGCCCGCATTTAC
AAGACTATCTTGCCAGAAAAAAAGCGTCGCAGCAGGTCATCAAAAATTTTAAATGGCTAGAGACTTATCG
AAAGCAGCGAGACAGGCGCGAAGGTGCCACCAGATTCGCACGCGGCGGCCCCAGCGCCCAGGCCAGGCCT
CAACTCAAGCACGAGGCGAAGGGGCTCCTTAAGCGCAAGGCCTCGAACTCTCCCACCCACTTCCAACCCG
AAGCTCGGGATCAAGAATCACGTACTGCAGCCAGGTGGAAGTAATTCAAGGCACGCAAGGGCCATAACCC
GTAAAGAGGCCAGGCCCGCGGGAACCACACACGGCACTTACCTGTGTTCTGGCGGCAAACCCGTTGCGAA
AAAGAACGTTCACGGCGACTACTGCACTTATATACGGTTCTCCCCCACCCTCGGGAAAAAGGCGGAGCCA
GTACACGACATCACTTTCCCAGTTTACCCCGCGCCACCTTCTCTAGGCACCGGTTCAATTGCCGACCCCT
CCCCCCAACTTCTCGGGGACTGTGGGCGATGTGCGCTCTGCCCACTGACGGGCACCGGAGCCACCCAGCT
TTCTTGTACAAAGTGGTGATAATCGAATTCCGATAATCAACCTCTGGATTACAAAATTTGTGAAAGATTG
ACTGGTATTCTTAACTATGTTGCTCCTTTTACGCTATGTGGATACGCTGCTTTAATGCCTTTGTATCATG
CTATTGCTTCCCGTATGGCTTTCATTTTCTCCTCCTTGTATAAATCCTGGTTGCTGTCTCTTTATGAGGA
GTTGTGGCCCGTTGTCAGGCAACGTGGCGTGGTGTGCACTGTGTTTGCTGACGCAACCCCCACTGGTTGG
GGCATTGCCACCACCTGTCAGCTCCTTTCCGGGACTTTCGCTTTCCCCCTCCCTATTGCCACGGCGGAAC
TCATCGCCGCCTGCCTTGCCCGCTGCTGGACAGGGGCTCGGCTGTTGGGCACTGACAATTCCGTGGTGTT
GTCGGGGAAGCTGACGTCCTTTCCATGGCTGCTCGCCTGTGTTGCCACCTGGATTCTGCGCGGGACGTCC
TTCTGCTACGTCCCTTCGGCCCTCAATCCAGCGGACCTTCCTTCCCGCGGCCTGCTGCCGGCTCTGCGGC
CTCTTCCGCGTCTTCGCCTTCGCCCTCAGACGAGTCGGATCTCCCTTTGGGCCGCCTCCCCGCATCGGGA
ATTCCCGCGGTTCGCTTTAAGACCAATGACTTACAAGGCAGCTGTAGATCTTAGCCACTTTTTAAAAGAA
AAGGGGGGACTGGAAGGGCTAATTCACTCCCAACGAAGACAAGATCTGCTTTTTGCTTGTACTGGGTCTC
TCTGGTTAGACCAGATCTGAGCCTGGGAGCTCTCTGGCTAACTAGGGAACCCACTGCTTAAGCCTCAATA
AAGCTTGCCTTGAGTGCTTCAAGTAGTGTGTGCCCGTCTGTTGTGTGACTCTGGTAACTAGAGATCCCTC
AGACCCTTTTAGTCAGTGTGGAAAATCTCTAGCAGTAGTAGTTCATGTCATCTTATTATTCAGTATTTAT
AACTTGCAAAGAAATGAATATCAGAGAGTGAGAGGAACTTGTTTATTGCAGCTTATAATGGTTACAAATA
AAGCAATAGCATCACAAATTTCACAAATAAAGCATTTTTTTCACTGCATTCTAGTTGTGGTTTGTCCAAA
CTCATCAATGTATCTTATCATGTCTGGCTCTAGCTATCCCGCCCCTAACTCCGCCCATCCCGCCCCTAAC
TCCGCCCAGTTCCGCCCATTCTCCGCCCCATGGCTGACTAATTTTTTTTATTTATGCAGAGGCCGAGGCC
GCCTCGGCCTCTGAGCTATTCCAGAAGTAGTGAGGAGGCTTTTTTGGAGGCCTAGGGACGTACCCAATTC
GCCCTATAGTGAGTCGTATTACGCGCGCTCACTGGCCGTCGTTTTACAACGTCGTGACTGGGAAAACCCT
GGCGTTACCCAACTTAATCGCCTTGCAGCACATCCCCCTTTCGCCAGCTGGCGTAATAGCGAAGAGGCCC
GCACCGATCGCCCTTCCCAACAGTTGCGCAGCCTGAATGGCGAATGGG
[124 nt withheld, positions 5719-5842]
C
[91 nt withheld, positions 5844-5934]
A
[49 nt withheld, positions 5936-5984]
CCTTTGACGTTGGAGTCCACGTTCTTT
[37 nt withheld, positions 6012-6048]
ACCCTATCTCGGTCTATTCTTTTGATTTATAAGGGATTTTGCCGATTTCGGCCTATTGGTTAAAAAATGA
GCTGATTTAACAAAAATTTAACGCGAATTTTAACAAAATATTAACGCTTACAATTTAGGTGGCACTTTTC
GGGGAAATGTGCGCGGAACCCCTATTTGTTTATTTTTCTAAATACATTCAAATATGTATCCGCTCATGAG
ACAATAACCCTGATAAATGCTTCAATAATATTGAAAAAGGAAGAGTATGAGTATTCAACATTTCCGTGTC
GCCCTTATTCCCTTTTTTGCGGCATTTTGCCTTCCTGTTTTTGCTCACCCAGAAACGCTGGTGAAAGTAA
AAGATGCTGAAGATCAGTTGGGTGCACGAGTGGGTTACATCGAACTGGATCTCAACAGCGGTAAGATCCT
TGAGAGTTTTCGCCCCGAAGAACGTTTTCCAATGATGAGCACTTTTAAAGTTCTGCTATGTGGCGCGGTA
TTATCCCGTATTGACGCCGGGCAAGAGCAACTCGGTCGCCGCATACACTATTCTCAGAATGACTTGGTTG
AGTACTCACCAGTCACAGAAAAGCATCTTACGGATGGCATGACAGTAAGAGAATTATGCAGTGCTGCCAT
AACCATGAGTGATAACACTGCGGCCAACTTACTTCTGACAACGATCGGAGGACCGAAGGAGCTAACCGCT
TTTTTGCACAACATGGGGGATCATGTAACTCGCCTTGATCGTTGGGAACCGGAGCTGAATGAAGCCATAC
CAAACGACGAGCGTGACACCACGATGCCTGTAGCAATGGCAACAACGTTGCGCAAACTATTAACTGGCGA
ACTACTTACTCTAGCTTCCCGGCAACAATTAATAGACTGGATGGAGGCGGATAAAGTTGCAGGACCACTT
CTGCGCTCGGCCCTTCCGGCTGGCTGGTTTATTGCTGATAAATCTGGAGCCGGTGAGCGTGGGTCTCGCG
GTATCATTGCAGCACTGGGGCCAGATGGTAAGCCCTCCCGTATCGTAGTTATCTACACGACGGGGAGTCA
GGCAACTATGGATGAACGAAATAGACAGATCGCTGAGATAGGTGCCTCACTGATTAAGCATTGGTAACTG
TCAGACCAAGTTTACTCATATATACTTTAGATTGATTTAAAACTTCATTTTTAATTTAAAAGGATCTAGG
TGAAGATCCTTTTTGATAATCTCATGACCAAAATCCCTTAACGTGAGTTTTCGTTCCACTGAGCGTCAGA
CCCCGTAGAAAAGATCAAAGGATCTTCTTGAGATCCTTTTTTTCTGCGCGTAATCTGCTGCTTGCAAACA
AAAAAACCACCGCTACCAGCGGTGGTTTGTTTGCCGGATCAAGAGCTACCAACTCTTTTTCCGAAGGTAA
CTGGCTTCAGCAGAGCGCAGATACCAAATACTGTTCTTCTAGTGTAGCCGTAGTTAGGCCACCACTTCAA
GAACTCTGTAGCACCGCCTACATACCTCGCTCTGCTAATCCTGTTACCAGTGGCTGCTGCCAGTGGCGAT
AAGTCGTGTCTTACCGGGTTGGACTCAAGACGATAGTTACCGGATAAGGCGCAGCGGTCGGGCTGAACGG
GGGGTTCGTGCACACAGCCCAGCTTGGAGCGAACGACCTACACCGAACTGAGATACCTACAGCGTGAGCT
ATGAGAAAGCGCCACGCTTCCCGAAGGGAGAAAGGCGGACAGGTATCCGGTAAGCGGCAGGGTCGGAACA
GGAGAGCGCACGAGGGAGCTTCCAGGGGGAAACGCCTGGTATCTTTATAGTCCTGTCGGGTTTCGCCACC
TCTGACTTGAGCGTCGATTTTTGTGATGCTCGTCAGGGGGGCGGAGCCTATGGAAAAACGCCAGCAACGC
GGCCTTTTTACGGTTCCTGGCCTTTTGCTGGCCTTTTGCTCACATGTTCTTTCCTGCGTTATCCCCTGAT
TCTGTGGATAACCGTATTACCGCCTTTGAGTGAGCTGATACCGCTCGCCGCAGCCGAACGACCGAGCGCA
GCGAGTCAGTGAGCGAGGAAGCGGAAGAGCGCCCAATACGCAAACCGCCTCTCCCCGCGCGTTGGCCGAT
TCATTAATGCAGCTGGCACGACAGGTTTCCCGACTGGAAAGCGGGCAGTGAGCGCAACGCAATTAATGTG
AGTTAGCTCACTCATTAGGCACCCCAGGCTTTACACTTTATGCTTCCGGCTCGTATGTTGTGTGGAATTG
TGAGCGGATAACAATTTCACACAGGAAACAGCTATGACCATGATTACGCCAAGCGCGCAATTAACCCTCA
CTAAAGGGAACAAAAGCTGGAGCTGCAAGCTTAA
